Addgene plasmid #17650: GFP-HP1gamma
Depositing lab: Tom Misteli. Depositing organization: National Cancer Institute (NCI). Publication: Maintenance of stable heterochromatin domains by dynamic HP1 binding. Cheutin T, McNairn AJ, Jenuwein T, Gilbert DM, Singh PB, Misteli T. Science. 2003 Jan 31. 299(5607):721-5. 10.1126/science.1078572 PubMed 12560555.
Backbone
  Vector backbone: pBCHGN
  Backbone manufacturer: Zentgraf Lab
  Vector type: Mammalian Expression
Growth in bacteria
  Bacterial resistance: Ampicillin, 100 μg/mL
  Growth temperature: 37°C
  Growth strain: DH5alpha
  Copy number: High Copy
Gene/Insert
  Gene/Insert name: HP1 gamma
  Species: H. sapiens (human)
  Entrez Gene: CBX3 (a.k.a. HECH, HP1-GAMMA, HP1Hs-gamma, HP1gamma)
  Tag / fusion protein: His (N terminal on backbone); GFP (N terminal on backbone)
  Cloning method: Restriction Enzyme; 5′ cloning site BamHI (not destroyed); 3′ cloning site HindIII (not destroyed)
  Sequencing primers: 5′ GFP-F
Terms and licenses: Academic/Nonprofit Terms; Industry Terms: Not Available to Industry
Depositor comments: See author's map for more information.
How to cite: GFP-HP1gamma was a gift from Tom Misteli (Addgene plasmid # 17650 ; http://n2t.net/addgene:17650 ; RRID:Addgene_17650)
