[The description below was written by a language model from this plasmid's Addgene catalogue record and the feature table of its GenBank file.]
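Description:
GFP-HP1gamma is a 5,365 bp mammalian expression plasmid built on the pBCHGN backbone, encoding human heterochromatin protein 1 gamma (CBX3) fused at its N-terminus to a 6xHis tag followed by green fluorescent protein. It is maintained in E. coli at high copy through a ColE1/pUC-type origin and selected with ampicillin via the beta-lactamase gene. An f1 origin is also present, along with remnants of a phagemid-style cloning region (lac promoter and operator, M13 primer sites, and T3 and T7 promoters). No mammalian selection marker is annotated, which fits transient transfection.

Expression in mammalian cells is driven by the human cytomegalovirus immediate-early enhancer and promoter. Downstream lie an SP6 promoter, a primer site annotated as belonging to a synthetic intron, and a Kozak consensus that starts translation at the His tag, which reads directly into GFP. The GFP is annotated as the Aequorea victoria protein, and the primer notes indicate it is not the EGFP variant. The HP1 gamma coding sequence was cloned between BamHI and HindIII sites, both retained. It is not itself annotated in the feature table, but it presumably occupies the unannotated interval between the end of GFP and the SV40 polyadenylation signal that terminates the transcript. A second SV40 poly(A) signal sits upstream of the CMV enhancer.

The associated publication concerns the maintenance of stable heterochromatin domains by dynamic HP1 binding. This suggests the construct was used to visualise HP1 gamma localisation and follow its behaviour at heterochromatin in living cells. The His tag could additionally permit affinity purification of the fusion protein.
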