LOCUS       Exported 5365 bp ds-DNA circular SYN 12-MAY-2021
DEFINITION  synthetic circular DNA
ACCESSION   .
VERSION     .
KEYWORDS    GFP-HP1gamma
SOURCE      synthetic DNA construct
  ORGANISM  synthetic DNA construct
REFERENCE   1 (bases 1 to 5365)
  AUTHORS   Cheutin T, McNairn AJ, Jenuwein T, Gilbert DM, Singh PB, Misteli T
  TITLE     Maintenance of stable heterochromatin domains by dynamic HP1
            binding.
  JOURNAL   Science. 2003 Jan 31. 299(5607):721-5.
  PUBMED    12560555
REFERENCE   2 (bases 1 to 5365)
  AUTHORS   .
  TITLE     Direct Submission
  JOURNAL   Exported May 12, 2021 from SnapGene Server 1.1.58
            http://www.snapgene.com
FEATURES             Location/Qualifiers
     source          1..5365
                     /organism="synthetic DNA construct"
                     /mol_type="other DNA"
     enhancer        77..380
                     /label=CMV enhancer
                     /note="human cytomegalovirus immediate early enhancer"
     promoter        381..584
                     /label=CMV promoter
                     /note="human cytomegalovirus (CMV) immediate early
                     promoter"
     primer_bind     535..555
                     /label=CMV-F
                     /note="Human CMV immediate early promoter, forward primer"
     primer_bind     581..605
                     /label=LNCX
                     /note="Human CMV promoter, forward primer"
     promoter        815..833
                     /label=SP6 promoter
                     /note="promoter for bacteriophage SP6 RNA polymerase"
     primer_bind     815..832
                     /label=SP6
                     /note="SP6 promoter, forward primer"
     primer_bind     846..865
                     /label=pMT2-F
                     /note="Synthetic intron, forward primer"
     regulatory      918..927
                     /regulatory_class="other"
                     /note="vertebrate consensus sequence for strong initiation
                     of translation (Kozak, 1987)"
     CDS             930..947
                     /codon_start=1
                     /product="6xHis affinity tag"
                     /label=6xHis
                     /translation="HHHHHH"
     CDS             948..1658
                     /codon_start=1
                     /product="Aequoria victoria green fluorescent protein"
                     /label=GFP
                     /translation="MSKGEELFTGVVPILVELDGDVNGHKFSVSGEGEGDATYGKLTLK
                     FICTTGKLPVPWPTLVTTFTYGVQCFSRYPDHMKRHDFFKSAMPEGYVQERTIFFKDDG
                     NYKTRAEVKFEGDTLVNRIELKGIDFKEDGNILGHKLEYNYNSHNVYIMADKQKNGIKV
                     NFKIRHNIEDGSVQLADHYQQNTPIGDGPVLLPDNHYLSTQSALSKDPNEKRDHMVLLE
                     FVTAAGITHGMDELY"
     primer_bind     complement(978..1006)
                     /label=GFP-R
                     /note="GFP, reverse primer. Does NOT anneal to EGFP"
     primer_bind     1601..1621
                     /label=GFP-F
                     /note="GFP, forward primer. Does NOT anneal to EGFP"
     polyA_signal    2196..2330
                     /label=SV40 poly(A) signal
                     /note="SV40 polyadenylation signal"
     promoter        complement(2366..2384)
                     /label=T3 promoter
                     /note="promoter for bacteriophage T3 RNA polymerase"
     primer_bind     complement(2405..2421)
                     /label=M13 rev
                     /note="common sequencing primer, one of multiple similar
                     variants"
     primer_bind     complement(2405..2421)
                     /label=M13 Reverse
                     /note="In lacZ gene. Also called M13-rev"
     primer_bind     complement(2418..2440)
                     /label=M13/pUC Reverse
                     /note="In lacZ gene"
     protein_bind    2429..2445
                     /label=lac operator
                     /bound_moiety="lac repressor encoded by lacI"
                     /note="The lac repressor binds to the lac operator to
                     inhibit transcription in E. coli. This inhibition can be
                     relieved by adding lactose or
                     isopropyl-beta-D-thiogalactopyranoside (IPTG)."
     promoter        complement(2453..2483)
                     /label=lac promoter
                     /note="promoter for the E. coli lac operon"
     protein_bind    2498..2519
                     /label=CAP binding site
                     /bound_moiety="E. coli catabolite activator protein"
                     /note="CAP binding activates transcription in the presence
                     of cAMP."
     primer_bind     complement(2636..2653)
                     /label=L4440
                     /note="L4440 vector, forward primer"
     rep_origin      complement(2807..3395)
                     /direction=LEFT
                     /label=ori
                     /note="high-copy-number ColE1/pMB1/pBR322/pUC origin of
                     replication"
     primer_bind     complement(2887..2906)
                     /label=pBR322ori-F
                     /note="pBR322 origin, forward primer"
     CDS             complement(3566..4426)
                     /codon_start=1
                     /gene="bla"
                     /product="beta-lactamase"
                     /label=AmpR
                     /note="confers resistance to ampicillin, carbenicillin, and
                     related antibiotics"
                     /translation="MSIQHFRVALIPFFAAFCLPVFAHPETLVKVKDAEDQLGARVGYI
                     ELDLNSGKILESFRPEERFPMMSTFKVLLCGAVLSRIDAGQEQLGRRIHYSQNDLVEYS
                     PVTEKHLTDGMTVRELCSAAITMSDNTAANLLLTTIGGPKELTAFLHNMGDHVTRLDRW
                     EPELNEAIPNDERDTTMPVAMATTLRKLLTGELLTLASRQQLIDWMEADKVAGPLLRSA
                     LPAGWFIADKSGAGERGSRGIIAALGPDGKPSRIVVIYTTGSQATMDERNRQIAEIGAS
                     LIKHW"
     primer_bind     4189..4208
                     /label=Amp-R
                     /note="Ampicillin resistance gene, reverse primer"
     promoter        complement(4427..4531)
                     /gene="bla"
                     /label=AmpR promoter
     rep_origin      complement(4557..5012)
                     /direction=LEFT
                     /label=f1 ori
                     /note="f1 bacteriophage origin of replication; arrow
                     indicates direction of (+) strand synthesis"
     primer_bind     complement(4694..4715)
                     /label=F1ori-F
                     /note="F1 origin, forward primer"
     primer_bind     4906..4925
                     /label=F1ori-R
                     /note="F1 origin, reverse primer"
     primer_bind     5139..5161
                     /label=M13/pUC Forward
                     /note="In lacZ gene"
     primer_bind     5153..5170
                     /label=M13 Forward
                     /note="In lacZ gene. Also called M13-F20 or M13 (-21)
                     Forward"
     primer_bind     5154..5170
                     /label=M13 fwd
                     /note="common sequencing primer, one of multiple similar
                     variants"
     primer_bind     5177..5196
                     /label=T7
                     /note="T7 promoter, forward primer"
     promoter        5177..5195
                     /label=T7 promoter
                     /note="promoter for bacteriophage T7 RNA polymerase"
     polyA_signal    5205..5339
                     /label=SV40 poly(A) signal
                     /note="SV40 polyadenylation signal"
ORIGIN
        1 acgtcgcatg ctcctctagt tattaatagt aatcaattac ggggtcatta gttcatagcc
       61 catatatgga gttccgcgtt acataactta cggtaaatgg cccgcctggc tgaccgccca
      121 acgacccccg cccattgacg tcaataatga cgtatgttcc catagtaacg ccaataggga
      181 ctttccattg acgtcaatgg gtggagtatt tacggtaaac tgcccacttg gcagtacatc
      241 aagtgtatca tatgccaagt acgcccccta ttgacgtcaa tgacggtaaa tggcccgcct
      301 ggcattatgc ccagtacatg accttatggg actttcctac ttggcagtac atctacgtat
      361 tagtcatcgc tattaccatg gtgatgcggt tttggcagta catcaatggg cgtggatagc
      421 ggtttgactc acggggattt ccaagtctcc accccattga cgtcaatggg agtttgtttt
      481 ggcaccaaaa tcaacgggac tttccaaaat gtcgtaacaa ctccgcccca ttgacgcaaa
      541 tgggcggtag gcgtgtacgg tgggaggtct atataagcag agctcgttta gtgaaccgtc
      601 agatcgcctg gagacgccat ccacgctgtt ttgacctcca tagaagacac cgggaccgat
      661 ccagcctccg cggccgggaa cggtgcattg gaacgcggat tccccgtgcc aagagtgacg
      721 taagtaccgc ctatagagtc tataggccca cccccttggc ttcgttagaa cgcggctaca
      781 attaatacat aaccttatgt atcatacaca tacgatttag gtgacactat agaataacat
      841 ccactttgcc tttctctcca caggtgtcca ctcccaggtc caactgcacc tcggttctgg
      901 gccgctctag aactagcgcc accatgggac atcaccatca ccatcacatg agtaaaggag
      961 aagaactttt cactggagtt gtcccaattc ttgttgaatt agatggtgat gttaatgggc
     1021 acaaattttc tgtcagtgga gagggtgaag gtgatgcaac atacggaaaa cttaccctta
     1081 aatttatttg cactactgga aaactacctg ttccatggcc aacacttgtc actactttca
     1141 cttatggtgt tcaatgcttt tcaagatacc cagatcatat gaaacggcat gactttttca
     1201 agagtgccat gcccgaaggt tatgtacagg aaagaactat atttttcaaa gatgacggga
     1261 actacaagac acgtgctgaa gtcaagtttg aaggtgatac ccttgttaat agaatcgagt
     1321 taaaaggtat tgattttaaa gaagatggaa acattcttgg acacaaattg gaatacaact
     1381 ataactcaca caatgtatac atcatggcag acaaacaaaa gaatggaatc aaagttaact
     1441 tcaaaattag acacaacatt gaagatggaa gcgttcaact agcagaccat tatcaacaaa
     1501 atactccaat tggcgatggc cctgtccttt taccagacaa ccattacctg tccacacaat
     1561 ctgccctttc gaaagatccc aacgaaaaga gagaccacat ggtccttctt gagtttgtaa
     1621 cagctgctgg gattacacat ggcatggatg aactatacaa gggatccgga aaaaaacaga
     1681 atggaaagag taaaaaagtt gaagaggcag agcctgaaga atttgtcgtg gaaaaagtac
     1741 tagatcgacg tgtagtgaat gggaaagtgg aatatttcct gaagtggaag ggatttacag
     1801 atgctgacaa tacttgggaa cctgaagaaa atttagattg tccagaattg attgaagcgt
     1861 ttcttaactc tcagaaagct ggcaaagaaa aagatggtac aaaaagaaaa tctttatctg
     1921 acagtgaatc tgatgacagc aaatcaaaga agaaaagaga tnnnnnnnnn nnnnnnnnnn
     1981 nnnnnnnnnn nnnnnnnnnn nnnnnnnnnn nnnnnnnnnn nnnnnnnnnn nnnnnnnnnn
     2041 nnnnnnnnnn nnnnnnnnnn nnnnnnnnnn nnnnnnnnnn nnnnnnnnnn nnnnnnnnnn
     2101 nnnnnnnnnn nnnnnnnnnn nnnnnnnnnn nnnnnnnnnn nnnnnnnnnn nnnnnnnnnn
     2161 nntgtccaga agatgaagct caataagctt aacccaactt gtttattgca gcttataatg
     2221 gttacaaata aagcaatagc atcacaaatt tcacaaataa agcatttttt tcactgcatt
     2281 ctagttgtgg tttgtccaaa ctcatcaatg tatcttatca tgtctggatc gacctcgagg
     2341 gggggcccgg taccagcttt tgttcccttt agtgagggtt aatttcgagc ttggcgtaat
     2401 catggtcata gctgtttcct gtgtgaaatt gttatccgct cacaattcca cacaacatac
     2461 gagccggaag cataaagtgt aaagcctggg gtgcctaatg agtgagctaa ctcacattaa
     2521 ttgcgttgcg ctcactgccc gctttccagt cgggaaacct gtcgtgccag ctgcattaat
     2581 gaatcggcca acgcgcgggg agaggcggtt tgcgtattgg gcgctcttcc gcttcctcgc
     2641 tcactgactc gctgcgctcg gtcgttcggc tgcggcgagc ggtatcagct cactcaaagg
     2701 cggtaatacg gttatccaca gaatcagggg ataacgcagg aaagaacatg tgagcaaaag
     2761 gccagcaaaa ggccaggaac cgtaaaaagg ccgcgttgct ggcgtttttc cataggctcc
     2821 gcccccctga cgagcatcac aaaaatcgac gctcaagtca gaggtggcga aacccgacag
     2881 gactataaag ataccaggcg tttccccctg gaagctccct cgtgcgctct cctgttccga
     2941 ccctgccgct taccggatac ctgtccgcct ttctcccttc gggaagcgtg gcgctttctc
     3001 atagctcacg ctgtaggtat ctcagttcgg tgtaggtcgt tcgctccaag ctgggctgtg
     3061 tgcacgaacc ccccgttcag cccgaccgct gcgccttatc cggtaactat cgtcttgagt
     3121 ccaacccggt aagacacgac ttatcgccac tggcagcagc cactggtaac aggattagca
     3181 gagcgaggta tgtaggcggt gctacagagt tcttgaagtg gtggcctaac tacggctaca
     3241 ctagaagaac agtatttggt atctgcgctc tgctgaagcc agttaccttc ggaaaaagag
     3301 ttggtagctc ttgatccggc aaacaaacca ccgctggtag cggtggtttt tttgtttgca
     3361 agcagcagat tacgcgcaga aaaaaaggat ctcaagaaga tcctttgatc ttttctacgg
     3421 ggtctgacgc tcagtggaac gaaaactcac gttaagggat tttggtcatg agattatcaa
     3481 aaaggatctt cacctagatc cttttaaatt aaaaatgaag ttttaaatca atctaaagta
     3541 tatatgagta aacttggtct gacagttacc aatgcttaat cagtgaggca cctatctcag
     3601 cgatctgtct atttcgttca tccatagttg cctgactccc cgtcgtgtag ataactacga
     3661 tacgggaggg cttaccatct ggccccagtg ctgcaatgat accgcgagac ccacgctcac
     3721 cggctccaga tttatcagca ataaaccagc cagccggaag ggccgagcgc agaagtggtc
     3781 ctgcaacttt atccgcctcc atccagtcta ttaattgttg ccgggaagct agagtaagta
     3841 gttcgccagt taatagtttg cgcaacgttg ttgccattgc tacaggcatc gtggtgtcac
     3901 gctcgtcgtt tggtatggct tcattcagct ccggttccca acgatcaagg cgagttacat
     3961 gatcccccat gttgtgcaaa aaagcggtta gctccttcgg tcctccgatc gttgtcagaa
     4021 gtaagttggc cgcagtgtta tcactcatgg ttatggcagc actgcataat tctcttactg
     4081 tcatgccatc cgtaagatgc ttttctgtga ctggtgagta ctcaaccaag tcattctgag
     4141 aatagtgtat gcggcgaccg agttgctctt gcccggcgtc aatacgggat aataccgcgc
     4201 cacatagcag aactttaaaa gtgctcatca ttggaaaacg ttcttcgggg cgaaaactct
     4261 caaggatctt accgctgttg agatccagtt cgatgtaacc cactcgtgca cccaactgat
     4321 cttcagcatc ttttactttc accagcgttt ctgggtgagc aaaaacagga aggcaaaatg
     4381 ccgcaaaaaa gggaataagg gcgacacgga aatgttgaat actcatactc ttcctttttc
     4441 aatattattg aagcatttat cagggttatt gtctcatgag cggatacata tttgaatgta
     4501 tttagaaaaa taaacaaata ggggttccgc gcacatttcc ccgaaaagtg ccacctaaat
     4561 tgtaagcgtt aatattttgt taaaattcgc gttaaatttt tgttaaatca gctcattttt
     4621 taaccaatag gccgaaatcg gcaaaatccc ttataaatca aaagaataga ccgagatagg
     4681 gttgagtgtt gttccagttt ggaacaagag tccactatta aagaacgtgg actccaacgt
     4741 caaaggnnnn nnnnnnnnnn nnnnnnnnnn nnnnnnnnnn nnnnnnnnnn nnnnntnnnn
     4801 nnnnnnnnnn nnnnnnnnnn nnnnnnnnnn nnnnnnnnnn nnnnnnnnnn nnnnnnnnnn
     4861 nnnnnnnnnn nnnnnnnnnn nnnnnnngnn nnnnnnnnnn nnnnnnnnnn nnnnnnnnnn
     4921 nnnnnnnnnn nnnnnnnnnn nnnnnnnnnn nnnnnnnnnn nnnnnnnnnn nnnnnnnnnn
     4981 nnnnnnnnnn nnnnnnnnnn nnnnnnnnnn nncccattcg ccattcaggc tgcgcaactg
     5041 ttgggaaggg cgatcggtgc gggcctcttc gctattacgc cagctggcga aagggggatg
     5101 tgctgcaagg cgattaagtt gggtaacgcc agggttttcc cagtcacgac gttgtaaaac
     5161 gacggccagt gaattgtaat acgactcact atagggcgaa ttggaacttg tttattgcag
     5221 cttataatgg ttacaaataa agcaatagca tcacaaattt cacaaataaa gcattttttt
     5281 cactgcattc tagttgtggt ttgtccaaac tcatcaatgt atcttatcat gtctggatcg
     5341 atccccccac cgcggtggcg gcccg
//
