>Addgene plasmid #17650 | GFP-HP1gamma | addgene partial sequence | sequence record 23548 | GFP-F 5'-GGTCCTTCTTGAGTTTGTAAC-3'
GGNTNTGGCAGGATGACTATCAGGGATCCGGAAAAAAACAGAATGGAAAGAGTAAAAAAGTTGAAGAGGC
AGAGCCTGAAGAATTTGTCGTGGAAAAAGTACTAGATCGACGTGTAGTGAATGGGAAAGTGGAATATTTC
CTGAAGTGGAAGGGATTTACAGATGCTGACAATACTTGGGAACCTGAAGAAAATTTAGATTGTCCAGAAT
TGATTGAAGCGTTTCTTAACTCTCAGAAAGCTGGCAAAGAAAAAGATGGTACAAAAAGAAAATCTTTATC
TGACAGTGAATCTGATGACAGCAAATCAAAGAAGAAAAGAGAT
[201 nt withheld, positions 324-524]
TGTCCAGAAGATGAAGCTCAATAAGCTTAACCCAACTTGTTTATTGCAGCTTATAATGGTTACAAATAAA
GCAATAGCATCACAAATTTCACAAATAAAGCATTTTTTTCACTGCATTCTAGTTGTGGTTTGTCCAAACT
CATCAATGTATCTTATCATGTCTGGATCGACCTCGAGGGGGGGCCCGGTACCAGCTTTTGTTCCCTTTAG
TGAGGGTTAATTTCGAGCTGGGCGTAATCNTGGTCATAGCTGTTTCCTGTGTGAATNGTTATCCGCTCCC
ATTCCNCCCACATCNAGCCGNAGCTNANNNCNNCCGCN
